>Addgene plasmid #76606 | DGKA gRNA (BRDN0001148437) | addgene full sequence | sequence record 186158 | Addgene Assembled Sequence
CCCGGGTGCAAAGATGGATAAAGTTTTAAACAGAGAGGAATCTTTGCAGCTAATGGACCTTCTAGGTCTT
GAAAGGAGTGGGAATTGGCTCCGGTGCCCGTCAGTGGGCAGAGCGCACATCGCCCACAGTCCCCGAGAAG
TTGGGGGGAGGGGTCGGCAATTGATCCGGTGCCTAGAGAAGGTGGCGCGGGGTAAACTGGGAAAGTGATG
TCGTGTACTGGCTCCGCCTTTTTCCCGAGGGTGGGGGAGAACCGTATATAAGTGCAGTAGTCGCCGTGAA
CGTTCTTTTTCGCAACGGGTTTGCCGCCAGAACACAGGTAAGTGCCGTGTGTGGTTCCCGCGGGCCTGGC
CTCTTTACGGGTTATGGCCCTTGCGTGCCTTGAATTACTTCCACCTGGCTGCAGTACGTGATTCTTGATC
CCGAGCTTCGGGTTGGAAGTGGGTGGGAGAGTTCGAGGCCTTGCGCTTAAGGAGCCCCTTCGCCTCGTGC
TTGAGTTGAGGCCTGGCCTGGGCGCTGGGGCCGCCGCGTGCGAATCTGGTGGCACCTTCGCGCCTGTCTC
GCTGCTTTCGATAAGTCTCTAGCCATTTAAAATTTTTGATGACCTGCTGCGACGCTTTTTTTCTGGCAAG
ATAGTCTTGTAAATGCGGGCCAAGATCTGCACACTGGTATTTCGGTTTTTGGGGCCGCGGGCGGCGACGG
GGCCCGTGCGTCCCAGCGCACATGTTCGGCGAGGCGGGGCCTGCGAGCGCGGCCACCGAGAATCGGACGG
GGGTAGTCTCAAGCTGGCCGGCCTGCTCTGGTGCCTGGCCTCGCGCCGCCGTGTATCGCCCCGCCCTGGG
CGGCAAGGCTGGCCCGGTCGGCACCAGTTGCGTGAGCGGAAAGATGGCCGCTTCCCGGCCCTGCTGCAGG
GAGCTCAAAATGGAGGACGCGGCGCTCGGGAGAGCGGGCGGGTGAGTCACCCACACAAAGGAAAAGGGCC
TTTCCGTCCTCAGCCGTCGCTTCATGTGACTCCACGGAGTACCGGGCGCCGTCCAGGCACCTCGATTAGT
TCTCGAGCTTTTGGAGTACGTCGTCTTTAGGTTGGGGGGAGGGGTTTTATGCGATGGAGTTTCCCCACAC
TGAGTGGGTGGAGACTGAAGTTAGGCCAGCTTGGCACTTGATGTAATTCTCCTTGGAATTTGCCCTTTTT
GAGTTTGGATCTTGGTTCATTCTCAAGCCTCAGACAGTGGTTCAAAGTTTTTTTCTTCCATTTCAGGTGT
CGTGACGTACGGCCACCATGACCGAGTACAAGCCCACGGTGCGCCTCGCCACCCGCGACGACGTCCCCAG
GGCCGTACGCACCCTCGCCGCCGCGTTCGCCGACTACCCCGCCACGCGCCACACCGTCGATCCGGACCGC
CACATCGAGCGGGTCACCGAGCTGCAAGAACTCTTCCTCACGCGCGTCGGGCTCGACATCGGCAAGGTGT
GGGTCGCGGACGACGGCGCCGCCGTGGCGGTCTGGACCACGCCGGAGAGCGTCGAAGCGGGGGCGGTGTT
CGCCGAGATCGGCCCGCGCATGGCCGAGTTGAGCGGTTCCCGGCTGGCCGCGCAGCAACAGATGGAAGGC
CTCCTGGCGCCGCACCGGCCCAAGGAGCCCGCGTGGTTCCTGGCCACCGTCGGAGTCTCGCCCGACCACC
AGGGCAAGGGTCTGGGCAGCGCCGTCGTGCTCCCCGGAGTGGAGGCGGCCGAGCGCGCCGGGGTGCCCGC
CTTCCTGGAGACCTCCGCGCCCCGCAACCTCCCCTTCTACGAGCGGCTCGGCTTCACCGTCACCGCCGAC
GTCGAGGTGCCCGAAGGACCGCGCACCTGGTGCATGACCCGCAAGCCCGGTGCCTGAACGCGTTAAGTCG
ACAATCAACCTCTGGATTACAAAATTTGTGAAAGATTGACTGGTATTCTTAACTATGTTGCTCCTTTTAC
GCTATGTGGATACGCTGCTTTAATGCCTTTGTATCATGCTATTGCTTCCCGTATGGCTTTCATTTTCTCC
TCCTTGTATAAATCCTGGTTGCTGTCTCTTTATGAGGAGTTGTGGCCCGTTGTCAGGCAACGTGGCGTGG
TGTGCACTGTGTTTGCTGACGCAACCCCCACTGGTTGGGGCATTGCCACCACCTGTCAGCTCCTTTCCGG
GACTTTCGCTTTCCCCCTCCCTATTGCCACGGCGGAACTCATCGCCGCCTGCCTTGCCCGCTGCTGGACA
GGGGCTCGGCTGTTGGGCACTGACAATTCCGTGGTGTTGTCGGGGAAATCATCGTCCTTTCCTTGGCTGC
TCGCCTGTGTTGCCACCTGGATTCTGCGCGGGACGTCCTTCTGCTACGTCCCTTCGGCCCTCAATCCAGC
GGACCTTCCTTCCCGCGGCCTGCTGCCGGCTCTGCGGCCTCTTCCGCGTCTTCGCCTTCGCCCTCAGACG
AGTCGGATCTCCCTTTGGGCCGCCTCCCCGCGTCGACTTTAAGACCAATGACTTACAAGGCAGCTGTAGA
TCTTAGCCACTTTTTAAAAGAAAAGGGGGGACTGGAAGGGCTAATTCACTCCCAACGAAGACAAGATCTG
CTTTTTGCTTGTACTGGGTCTCTCTGGTTAGACCAGATCTGAGCCTGGGAGCTCTCTGGCTAACTAGGGA
ACCCACTGCTTAAGCCTCAATAAAGCTTGCCTTGAGTGCTTCAAGTAGTGTGTGCCCGTCTGTTGTGTGA
CTCTGGTAACTAGAGATCCCTCAGACCCTTTTAGTCAGTGTGGAAAATCTCTAGCAGTACGTATAGTAGT
TCATGTCATCTTATTATTCAGTATTTATAACTTGCAAAGAAATGAATATCAGAGAGTGAGAGGAACTTGT
TTATTGCAGCTTATAATGGTTACAAATAAAGCAATAGCATCACAAATTTCACAAATAAAGCATTTTTTTC
ACTGCATTCTAGTTGTGGTTTGTCCAAACTCATCAATGTATCTTATCATGTCTGGCTCTAGCTATCCCGC
CCCTAACTCCGCCCATCCCGCCCCTAACTCCGCCCAGTTCCGCCCATTCTCCGCCCCATGGCTGACTAAT
TTTTTTTATTTATGCAGAGGCCGAGGCCGCCTCGGCCTCTGAGCTATTCCAGAAGTAGTGAGGAGGCTTT
TTTGGAGGCCTAGGGACGTACCCAATTCGCCCTATAGTGAGTCGTATTACGCGCGCTCACTGGCCGTCGT
TTTACAACGTCGTGACTGGGAAAACCCTGGCGTTACCCAACTTAATCGCCTTGCAGCACATCCCCCTTTC
GCCAGCTGGCGTAATAGCGAAGAGGCCCGCACCGATCGCCCTTCCCAACAGTTGCGCAGCCTGAATGGCG
AATGGG
[124 nt withheld, positions 3367-3490]
C
[91 nt withheld, positions 3492-3582]
A
[49 nt withheld, positions 3584-3632]
CCTTTGACGTTGGAGTCCACGTTCTTT
[37 nt withheld, positions 3660-3696]
ACCCTATCTCGGTCTATTCTTTTGATTTATAAGGGATTTTGCCGATTTCGGCCTATTGGTTAAAAAATGA
GCTGATTTAACAAAAATTTAACGCGAATTTTAACAAAATATTAACGCTTACAATTTAGGTGGCACTTTTC
GGGGAAATGTGCGCGGAACCCCTATTTGTTTATTTTTCTAAATACATTCAAATATGTATCCGCTCATGAG
ACAATAACCCTGATAAATGCTTCAATAATATTGAAAAAGGAAGAGTATGAGTATTCAACATTTCCGTGTC
GCCCTTATTCCCTTTTTTGCGGCATTTTGCCTTCCTGTTTTTGCTCACCCAGAAACGCTGGTGAAAGTAA
AAGATGCTGAAGATCAGTTGGGTGCACGAGTGGGTTACATCGAACTGGATCTCAACAGCGGTAAGATCCT
TGAGAGTTTTCGCCCCGAAGAACGTTTTCCAATGATGAGCACTTTTAAAGTTCTGCTATGTGGCGCGGTA
TTATCCCGTATTGACGCCGGGCAAGAGCAACTCGGTCGCCGCATACACTATTCTCAGAATGACTTGGTTG
AGTACTCACCAGTCACAGAAAAGCATCTTACGGATGGCATGACAGTAAGAGAATTATGCAGTGCTGCCAT
AACCATGAGTGATAACACTGCGGCCAACTTACTTCTGACAACGATCGGAGGACCGAAGGAGCTAACCGCT
TTTTTGCACAACATGGGGGATCATGTAACTCGCCTTGATCGTTGGGAACCGGAGCTGAATGAAGCCATAC
CAAACGACGAGCGTGACACCACGATGCCTGTAGCAATGGCAACAACGTTGCGCAAACTATTAACTGGCGA
ACTACTTACTCTAGCTTCCCGGCAACAATTAATAGACTGGATGGAGGCGGATAAAGTTGCAGGACCACTT
CTGCGCTCGGCCCTTCCGGCTGGCTGGTTTATTGCTGATAAATCTGGAGCCGGTGAGCGTGGGTCTCGCG
GTATCATTGCAGCACTGGGGCCAGATGGTAAGCCCTCCCGTATCGTAGTTATCTACACGACGGGGAGTCA
GGCAACTATGGATGAACGAAATAGACAGATCGCTGAGATAGGTGCCTCACTGATTAAGCATTGGTAACTG
TCAGACCAAGTTTACTCATATATACTTTAGATTGATTTAAAACTTCATTTTTAATTTAAAAGGATCTAGG
TGAAGATCCTTTTTGATAATCTCATGACCAAAATCCCTTAACGTGAGTTTTCGTTCCACTGAGCGTCAGA
CCCCGTAGAAAAGATCAAAGGATCTTCTTGAGATCCTTTTTTTCTGCGCGTAATCTGCTGCTTGCAAACA
AAAAAACCACCGCTACCAGCGGTGGTTTGTTTGCCGGATCAAGAGCTACCAACTCTTTTTCCGAAGGTAA
CTGGCTTCAGCAGAGCGCAGATACCAAATACTGTTCTTCTAGTGTAGCCGTAGTTAGGCCACCACTTCAA
GAACTCTGTAGCACCGCCTACATACCTCGCTCTGCTAATCCTGTTACCAGTGGCTGCTGCCAGTGGCGAT
AAGTCGTGTCTTACCGGGTTGGACTCAAGACGATAGTTACCGGATAAGGCGCAGCGGTCGGGCTGAACGG
GGGGTTCGTGCACACAGCCCAGCTTGGAGCGAACGACCTACACCGAACTGAGATACCTACAGCGTGAGCT
ATGAGAAAGCGCCACGCTTCCCGAAGGGAGAAAGGCGGACAGGTATCCGGTAAGCGGCAGGGTCGGAACA
GGAGAGCGCACGAGGGAGCTTCCAGGGGGAAACGCCTGGTATCTTTATAGTCCTGTCGGGTTTCGCCACC
TCTGACTTGAGCGTCGATTTTTGTGATGCTCGTCAGGGGGGCGGAGCCTATGGAAAAACGCCAGCAACGC
GGCCTTTTTACGGTTCCTGGCCTTTTGCTGGCCTTTTGCTCACATGTTCTTTCCTGCGTTATCCCCTGAT
TCTGTGGATAACCGTATTACCGCCTTTGAGTGAGCTGATACCGCTCGCCGCAGCCGAACGACCGAGCGCA
GCGAGTCAGTGAGCGAGGAAGCGGAAGAGCGCCCAATACGCAAACCGCCTCTCCCCGCGCGTTGGCCGAT
TCATTAATGCAGCTGGCACGACAGGTTTCCCGACTGGAAAGCGGGCAGTGAGCGCAACGCAATTAATGTG
AGTTAGCTCACTCATTAGGCACCCCAGGCTTTACACTTTATGCTTCCGGCTCGTATGTTGTGTGGAATTG
TGAGCGGATAACAATTTCACACAGGAAACAGCTATGACCATGATTACGCCAAGCGCGCAATTAACCCTCA
CTAAAGGGAACAAAAGCTGGAGCTGCAAGCTTAATGTAGTCTTATGCAATACTCTTGTAGTCTTGCAACA
TGGTAACGATGAGTTAGCAACATGCCTTACAAGGAGAGAAAAAGCACCGTGCATGCCGATTGGTGGAAGT
AAGGTGGTACGATCGTGCCTTATTAGGAAGGCAACAGACGGGTCTGACATGGATTGGACGAACCACTGAA
TTGCCGCATTGCAGAGATATTGTATTTAAGTGCCTAGCTCGATACATAAACGGGTCTCTCTGGTTAGACC
AGATCTGAGCCTGGGAGCTCTCTGGCTAACTAGGGAACCCACTGCTTAAGCCTCAATAAAGCTTGCCTTG
AGTGCTTCAAGTAGTGTGTGCCCGTCTGTTGTGTGACTCTGGTAACTAGAGATCCCTCAGACCCTTTTAG
TCAGTGTGGAAAATCTCTAGCAGTGGCGCCCGAACAGGGACTTGAAAGCGAAAGGGAAACCAGAGGAGCT
CTCTCGACGCAGGACTCGGCTTGCTGAAGCGCGCACGGCAAGAGGCGAGGGGCGGCGACTGGTGAGTACG
CCAAAAATTTTGACTAGCGGAGGCTAGAAGGAGAGAGATGGGTGCGAGAGCGTCAGTATTAAGCGGGGGA
GAATTAGATCGCGATGGGAAAAAATTCGGTTAAGGCCAGGGGGAAAGAAAAAATATAAATTAAAACATAT
AGTATGGGCAAGCAGGGAGCTAGAACGATTCGCAGTTAATCCTGGCCTGTTAGAAACATCAGAAGGCTGT
AGACAAATACTGGGACAGCTACAACCATCCCTTCAGACAGGATCAGAAGAACTTAGATCATTATATAATA
CAGTAGCAACCCTCTATTGTGTGCATCAAAGGATAGAGATAAAAGACACCAAGGAAGCTTTAGACAAGAT
AGAGGAAGAGCAAAACAAAAGTAAGACCACCGCACAGCAAGCGGCCGCTGATCTTCAGACCTGGAGGAGG
AGATATGAGGGACAATTGGAGAAGTGAATTATATAAATATAAAGTAGTAAAAATTGAACCATTAGGAGTA
GCACCCACCAAGGCAAAGAGAAGAGTGGTGCAGAGAGAAAAAAGAGCAGTGGGAATAGGAGCTTTGTTCC
TTGGGTTCTTGGGAGCAGCAGGAAGCACTATGGGCGCAGCGTCAATGACGCTGACGGTACAGGCCAGACA
ATTATTGTCTGGTATAGTGCAGCAGCAGAACAATTTGCTGAGGGCTATTGAGGCGCAACAGCATCTGTTG
CAACTCACAGTCTGGGGCATCAAGCAGCTCCAGGCAAGAATCCTGGCTGTGGAAAGATACCTAAAGGATC
AACAGCTCCTGGGGATTTGGGGTTGCTCTGGAAAACTCATTTGCACCACTGCTGTGCCTTGGAATGCTAG
TTGGAGTAATAAATCTCTGGAACAGATTTGGAATCACACGACCTGGATGGAGTGGGACAGAGAAATTAAC
AATTACACAAGCTTAATACACTCCTTAATTGAAGAATCGCAAAACCAGCAAGAAAAGAATGAACAAGAAT
TATTGGAATTAGATAAATGGGCAAGTTTGTGGAATTGGTTTAACATAACAAATTGGCTGTGGTATATAAA
ATTATTCATAATGATAGTAGGAGGCTTGGTAGGTTTAAGAATAGTTTTTGCTGTACTTTCTATAGTGAAT
AGAGTTAGGCAGGGATATTCACCATTATCGTTTCAGACCCACCTCCCAACCCCGAGGGGACCCAGAGAGG
GCCTATTTCCCATGATTCCTTCATATTTGCATATACGATACAAGGCTGTTAGAGAGATAATTAGAATTAA
TTTGACTGTAAACACAAAGATATTAGTACAAAATACGTGACGTAGAAAGTAATAATTTCTTGGGTAGTTT
GCAGTTTTAAAATTATGTTTTAAAATGGACTATCATATGCTTACCGTAACTTGAAAGTATTTCGATTTCT
TGGCTTTATATATCTTGTGGAAAGGACGAAACACCGGATTGACAAAGACGAGAAGTGTTTTAGAGCTAGA
AATAGCAAGTTAAAATAAGGCTAGTCCGTTATCAACTTGAAAAAGTGGCACCGAGTCGGTGCTTTTTTAA
GCTTGGCGTAACTAGATCTTGAGACAAATGGCAGTATTCATCCACAATTTTAAAAGAAAAGGGGGGATTG
GGGGGTACAGTGCAGGGGAAAGAATAGTAGACATAATAGCAACAGACATACAAACTAAAGAATTACAAAA
ACAAATTACAAAAATTCAAAATTTTCGGGTTTATTACAGGGACAGCAGAGATCCACTTTGGCGCCGGCTC
GAGGGGG
Features (pLannotate 1.2.2; 29 found; start..end, strand, type, name):
     14..80      +  CDS            small t antigen (fragment): SV40 (simian virus 40) small t antigen
    106..317     +  promoter       EF-1α core promoter: core promoter for human elongation factor EF-1α
    318..1256    +  intron         EF-1α intron A: intron upstream of the start codon of human EF-1α
   1278..1877    +  CDS            PuroR (fragment): puromycin N-acetyltransferase; pac from Streptomyces; confers resistance to puromycin
   1893..2481    +  misc_feature   WPRE: woodchuck hepatitis virus posttranscriptional regulatory element
   2532..2551    +  misc_feature   cPPT/CTS (fragment): central polypurine tract and central termination sequence of HIV-1
   2553..2786    +  LTR            3' LTR (ΔU3): self-inactivating 3' long terminal repeat (LTR) from HIV-1
   2864..2985    +  polyA_signal   SV40 poly(A) signal: SV40 polyadenylation signal
   3025..3160    +  rep_origin     SV40 ori: SV40 origin of replication
   3181..3199    -  promoter       T7 promoter: promoter for bacteriophage T7 RNA polymerase
   3207..3362    +  CDS            lacZα (fragment): LacZα fragment of β-galactosidase; lacZ fragment
   3367..3795    +  rep_origin     f1 ori (sequence partly withheld): f1 bacteriophage origin of replication; arrow indicates direction of (+) strand synthesis
   3848..3952    +  promoter       AmpR promoter: bla
   3953..4813    +  CDS            AmpR: β-lactamase; bla; confers resistance to ampicillin, carbenicillin, and related antibiotics
   4984..5572    +  rep_origin     ori: high-copy-number ColE1/pMB1/pBR322/pUC origin of replication
   5755..5847    +  CDS            lacI (fragment): lac repressor; lacI; The lac repressor binds to the lac operator to inhibit transcription in E. coli. This inhibition can be relieved by adding lactose or isopropyl-β-D-thiogalactopyranoside (IPTG).
   5860..5881    +  protein_bind   CAP binding site: CAP binding activates transcription in the presence of cAMP. E. coli catabolite activator protein
   5896..5926    +  promoter       lac promoter: promoter for the E. coli lac operon
   5934..5950    +  protein_bind   lac operator: The lac repressor binds to the lac operator to inhibit transcription in E. coli. This inhibition can be relieved by adding lactose or isopropyl-β-D-thiogalactopyranoside (IPTG). lac repressor encoded by lacI
   5995..6013    +  promoter       T3 promoter: promoter for bacteriophage T3 RNA polymerase
   6041..6267    +  promoter       RSV promoter: Rous sarcoma virus enhancer/promoter
   6268..6448    +  LTR            5' LTR (truncated): truncated 5' long terminal repeat (LTR) from HIV-1
   6495..6620    +  misc_feature   HIV-1 Ψ: packaging signal of human immunodeficiency virus type 1
   6604..6967    +  CDS            HIV-1 gag (fragment): gag protein from human immunodeficiency virus 1; gag
   7113..7346    +  misc_feature   RRE: The Rev response element (RRE) of HIV-1 allows for Rev-dependent mRNA export from the nucleus to the cytoplasm.
   7723..7749    +  CDS            Rev (fragment): human immunodeficiency virus 1 (HIV-1) Rev protein; rev; enhances nuclear export of unspliced and incompletely spliced viral mRNAs
   7753..7993    +  promoter       U6 promoter: RNA polymerase III promoter for human U6 snRNA
   8023..8098    +  misc_RNA       gRNA scaffold: guide RNA scaffold for the Streptococcus pyogenes CRISPR/Cas9 system
   8154..8271    +  misc_feature   cPPT/CTS: central polypurine tract and central termination sequence of HIV-1
