[The description below was written by a language model from this plasmid's Addgene catalogue record and pLannotate feature annotations shown in this document.]
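Description:
DGKA gRNA (BRDN0001148437) is a third-generation lentiviral CRISPR guide plasmid built on the lentiGuide-Puro backbone. It expresses a single guide RNA against human DGKA, the gene encoding diacylglycerol kinase alpha. The guide was designed against several DGKA reference transcripts and belongs to a human kinome gRNA collection. The plasmid is about 8.3 kb and is propagated in E. coli at high copy from a ColE1/pUC-type origin with ampicillin selection through β-lactamase. The backbone also carries an f1 origin, an SV40 origin and remnants of lac and phage-promoter cloning elements.

The viral genome is transcribed in packaging cells from an RSV promoter fused to a truncated HIV-1 5' LTR, which makes expression Tat-independent. Next come the Ψ packaging signal with a partial gag sequence, then the Rev response element for nuclear export of the full-length RNA. Inside the transfer cassette, a human U6 RNA polymerase III promoter drives the DGKA-specific spacer joined to the Streptococcus pyogenes Cas9 guide scaffold. A cPPT/CTS element follows to aid nuclear import of the provirus. An EF-1α core promoter with its intron A then drives puromycin N-acetyltransferase, allowing selection of transduced mammalian cells, and a WPRE enhances transcript expression. The ΔU3 3' LTR makes the integrated provirus self-inactivating, and an SV40 polyadenylation signal lies downstream.

The plasmid does not encode Cas9. It is meant to be used with a separate Cas9 lentiviral vector or in cells that already express Cas9, typically to knock out DGKA by Cas9-mediated cleavage.
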