Addgene plasmid #76606: DGKA gRNA (BRDN0001148437)
Purpose: 3rd generation lentiviral gRNA plasmid targeting human DGKA
Depositing lab: John Doench & David Root. Depositing organization: Broad Institute. Publication: Optimized sgRNA design to maximize activity and minimize off-target effects of CRISPR-Cas9. Doench JG, Fusi N, Sullender M, Hegde M, Vaimberg EW, Donovan KF, Smith I, Tothova Z, Wilen C, Orchard R, Virgin HW, Listgarten J, Root DE. Nat Biotechnol. 2016 Jan 18. doi: 10.1038/nbt.3437. PubMed 26780180.
Backbone
  Vector backbone: lentiGuide-Puro
  Backbone manufacturer: Zhang Lab (Addgene plasmid # 52963)
  Vector type: Mammalian Expression, Lentiviral, CRISPR
  Selectable markers: Puromycin
Growth in bacteria
  Bacterial resistance: Ampicillin, 100 μg/mL
  Growth temperature: 37°C
  Growth strain: DH5alpha
  Copy number: High Copy
Gene/Insert
  Gene/Insert name: DGKA (alt names: DGKA; NM_001345.4)
  gRNA/shRNA sequence: GATTGACAAAGACGAGAAGT
  Species: H. sapiens (human)
  Entrez Gene: DGKA (a.k.a. DAGK, DAGK1, DGK-alpha)
  Promoter: hU6
  Cloning method: Unknown
  Sequencing primers: 5′ U6-F; 3′ pS2-R
Terms and licenses: Academic/Nonprofit Terms; Industry Terms: Not Available to Industry
Depositor comments: The gRNA was designed to target the following Genbank reference sequence(s): NM_001345.4,NM_201444.2,NM_201445.1,NM_201554.1. Note that this plasmid does NOT contain Cas9. It should be used in conjunction with lentiCas9-Blast (Addgene #52962) or otherwise with cell lines already expressing Cas9. Browse the full kinome gRNA library at http://www.addgene.org/pooled-library/broadgpp-human-kinome/ or visit http://www.broadinstitute.org/rnai/public/ for detailed protocols and information.
How to cite: DGKA gRNA (BRDN0001148437) was a gift from John Doench & David Root (Addgene plasmid # 76606 ; http://n2t.net/addgene:76606 ; RRID:Addgene_76606)
