>Addgene plasmid #76606 | DGKA gRNA (BRDN0001148437) | depositor partial sequence | sequence record 144066 | Target Sequence
GATTGACAAAGACGAGAAGT
