>Addgene plasmid #76606 | DGKA gRNA (BRDN0001148437) | addgene partial sequence | sequence record 186157 | hU6-F
TAGAAAGTAATAATTTCTTGGGTAGTTTGCAGTTTTAAAATTATGTTTTAAAATGGACTATCATATGCTT
ACCGTAACTTGAAAGTATTTCGATTTCTTGGCTTTATATATCTTGTGGAAAGGACGAAACACCGGATTGA
CAAAGACGAGAAGTGTTTTAGAGCTAGAAATAGCAAGTTAAAATAAGGCTAGTCCGTTATCAACTTGAAA
AAGTGGCACCGAGTCGGTGCTTTTTTAAGCTTGGCGTAACTAGATCTTGAGACAAATGGCAGTATTCATC
CACAATTTTAAAAGAAAAGGGGGGATTGGGGGGTACAGTGCAGGGGAAAGAATAGTAGACATAATAGCAA
CAGACATACAAACTAAAGAATTACAAAAACAAATTACAAAAATTCAAAATTTTCGGGTTTATTACAGGGA
CAGCAGAGATCCACTTTGGCGCCGGCTCGAGGGGGCCCGGGTGCAAAGATGGATAAAGTTTTAAACAGAG
AGGAATCTTTGCAGCTAATGGACCTTCTAGGTCTTGAAAGGAGTGGGAATTGGCTCCGGTGCCCGTCAGT
GGGCAGAGCG
